>Addgene plasmid #121282 | pUC57-Kan_CD156_00131711 | depositor full sequence | sequence record 231350 | pUC57-Kan_CD156_00131711 sequence 2911 bps
TCGCGCGTTTCGGTGATGACGGTGAAAACCTCTGACACATGCAGCTCCCGGAGACGGTCACAGCTTGTCT
GTAAGCGGATGCCGGGAGCAGACAAGCCCGTCAGGGCGCGTCAGCGGGTGTTGGCGGGTGTCGGGGCTGG
CTTAACTATGCGGCATCAGAGCAGATTGTACTGAGAGTGCACCATATGCGGTGTGAAATACCGCACAGAT
GCGTAAGGAGAAAATACCGCATCAGGCGCCATTCGCCATTCAGGCTGCGCAACTGTTGGGAAGGGCGATC
GGTGCGGGCCTCTTCGCTATTACGCCAGCTGGCGAAAGGGGGATGTGCTGCAAGGCGATTAAGTTGGGTA
ACGCCAGGGTTTTCCCAGTCACGACGTTGTAAAACGACGGCCAGTGAATTGACGCGTATTGGGATGGAAC
TTGGTCTCTAAGCTCATTCACCATTAACAGTTCTATCATTATAAACATTACAAATACCTCTAATAGCCAT
TGGATAACCCCACCAAACATGAACATGATGATTTGGTGGAATAGTACCAGAAACTTTAGTAGTAATACAA
CCTTCACCAACTTTCAAAACAAAATCATAACCTGGAAAAGAAGCTTCTCTACCAACAATCAATCTTCTAT
GAGACAACAATGGTTTAGTAACATCATCTGGAACCAAAGCACCCATACATTGCATTAGAGACCAAGTTCC
ATCCCAATGGCGCGCCGAGCTTGGCTCGAGCATGGTCATAGCTGTTTCCTGTGTGAAATTGTTATCCGCT
CACAATTCCACACAACATACGAGCCGGAAGCATAAAGTGTAAAGCCTGGGGTGCCTAATGAGTGAGCTAA
CTCACATTAATTGCGTTGCGCTCACTGCCCGCTTTCCAGTCGGGAAACCTGTCGTGCCAGCTGCATTAAT
GAATCGGCCAACGCGCGGGGAGAGGCGGTTTGCGTATTGGGCGCTCTTCCGCTTCCTCGCTCACTGACTC
GCTGCGCTCGGTCGTTCGGCTGCGGCGAGCGGTATCAGCTCACTCAAAGGCGGTAATACGGTTATCCACA
GAATCAGGGGATAACGCAGGAAAGAACATGTGAGCAAAAGGCCAGCAAAAGGCCAGGAACCGTAAAAAGG
CCGCGTTGCTGGCGTTTTTCCATAGGCTCCGCCCCCCTGACGAGCATCACAAAAATCGACGCTCAAGTCA
GAGGTGGCGAAACCCGACAGGACTATAAAGATACCAGGCGTTTCCCCCTGGAAGCTCCCTCGTGCGCTCT
CCTGTTCCGACCCTGCCGCTTACCGGATACCTGTCCGCCTTTCTCCCTTCGGGAAGCGTGGCGCTTTCTC
ATAGCTCACGCTGTAGGTATCTCAGTTCGGTGTAGGTCGTTCGCTCCAAGCTGGGCTGTGTGCACGAACC
CCCCGTTCAGCCCGACCGCTGCGCCTTATCCGGTAACTATCGTCTTGAGTCCAACCCGGTAAGACACGAC
TTATCGCCACTGGCAGCAGCCACTGGTAACAGGATTAGCAGAGCGAGGTATGTAGGCGGTGCTACAGAGT
TCTTGAAGTGGTGGCCTAACTACGGCTACACTAGAAGAACAGTATTTGGTATCTGCGCTCTGCTGAAGCC
AGTTACCTTCGGAAAAAGAGTTGGTAGCTCTTGATCCGGCAAACAAACCACCGCTGGTAGCGGTGGTTTT
TTTGTTTGCAAGCAGCAGATTACGCGCAGAAAAAAAGGATCTCAAGAAGATCCTTTGATCTTTTCTACGG
GGTCTGACGCTCAGTGGAACGAAAACTCACGTTAAGGGATTTTGGTCATGAGATTATCAAAAAGGATCTT
CACCTAGATCCTTTTAAATTAAAAATGAAGTTTTAAATCAATCTAAAGTATATATGAGTAAACTTGGTCT
GACAGTTAGAAAAACTCATCGAGCATCAAATGAAACTGCAATTTATTCATATCAGGATTATCAATACCAT
ATTTTTGAAAAAGCCGTTTCTGTAATGAAGGAGAAAACTCACCGAGGCAGTTCCATAGGATGGCAAGATC
CTGGTATCGGTCTGCGATTCCGACTCGTCCAACATCAATACAACCTATTAATTTCCCCTCGTCAAAAATA
AGGTTATCAAGTGAGAAATCACCATGAGTGACGACTGAATCCGGTGAGAATGGCAAAAGTTTATGCATTT
CTTTCCAGACTTGTTCAACAGGCCAGCCATTACGCTCGTCATCAAAATCACTCGCATCAACCAAACCGTT
ATTCATTCGTGATTGCGCCTGAGCGAGACGAAATACGCGATCGCTGTTAAAAGGACAATTACAAACAGGA
ATCGAATGCAACCGGCGCAGGAACACTGCCAGCGCATCAACAATATTTTCACCTGAATCAGGATATTCTT
CTAATACCTGGAATGCTGTTTTCCCAGGGATCGCAGTGGTGAGTAACCATGCATCATCAGGAGTACGGAT
AAAATGCTTGATGGTCGGAAGAGGCATAAATTCCGTCAGCCAGTTTAGTCTGACCATCTCATCTGTAACA
TCATTGGCAACGCTACCTTTGCCATGTTTCAGAAACAACTCTGGCGCATCGGGCTTCCCATACAATCGAT
AGATTGTCGCACCTGATTGCCCGACATTATCGCGAGCCCATTTATACCCATATAAATCAGCATCCATGTT
GGAATTTAATCGCGGCCTAGAGCAAGACGTTTCCCGTTGAATATGGCTCATACTCTTCCTTTTTCAATAT
TATTGAAGCATTTATCAGGGTTATTGTCTCATGAGCGGATACATATTTGAATGTATTTAGAAAAATAAAC
AAATAGGGGTTCCGCGCACATTTCCCCGAAAAGTGCCACCTGACGTCTAAGAAACCATTATTATCATGAC
ATTAACCTATAAAAATAGGCGTATCACGAGGCCCTTTCGTC
Features (pLannotate 1.2.2; 10 found; start..end, strand, type, name):
    137..236     +  misc_feature   bom (fragment): basis of mobility region from pBR322
    242..399     -  CDS            lacZα (fragment): LacZα fragment of β-galactosidase; lacZ fragment
    759..775     -  protein_bind   lac operator: The lac repressor binds to the lac operator to inhibit transcription in E. coli. This inhibition can be relieved by adding lactose or isopropyl-β-D-thiogalactopyranoside (IPTG). lac repressor encoded by lacI
    783..813     -  promoter       lac promoter: promoter for the E. coli lac operon
    828..849     -  protein_bind   CAP binding site: CAP binding activates transcription in the presence of cAMP. E. coli catabolite activator protein
    862..954     -  CDS            lacI (fragment): lac repressor; lacI; The lac repressor binds to the lac operator to inhibit transcription in E. coli. This inhibition can be relieved by adding lactose or isopropyl-β-D-thiogalactopyranoside (IPTG).
   1137..1725    -  rep_origin     ori: high-copy-number ColE1/pMB1/pBR322/pUC origin of replication
   1896..2711    -  CDS            KanR: aminoglycoside phosphotransferase; aph(3')-Ia; confers resistance to kanamycin in bacteria or G418 (Geneticin®) in eukaryotes
   2712..2816    -  promoter       AmpR promoter: bla
   2911..35      +  CDS            rop (fragment) (across the origin): Rop protein, which maintains plasmids at low copy number; rop
