[The description below was written by a language model from this plasmid's Addgene catalogue record and pLannotate feature annotations shown in this document.]
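Description:
pUC57-Kan_CD156_00131711 is a small, high-copy bacterial cloning plasmid that serves as a Level 0 module for Golden Gate assembly. It is built on the pUC57-Kan backbone, replicates in E. coli from a ColE1/pUC-type origin, and is selected with kanamycin through an aph(3')-Ia aminoglycoside phosphotransferase gene that the annotation places immediately downstream of the bla (AmpR) promoter. Short remnants of the bom, rop and lacI regions are also annotated, as leftovers of the pBR322/pUC lineage rather than functional parts.

The insert, CD156_00131711, comes from the rice blast fungus Magnaporthe oryzae (the species is entered in the record's mutation field) and belongs to a clone collection of M. oryzae effectors that share sequence and structural similarities across host-specific lineages. It was placed in the EcoRV site of the polylinker, within the lacZα region, and can be sequenced from the flanking M13 forward and reverse primer sites. The feature table does not annotate the insert itself. It shows an unannotated gap between the lacZα fragment and the lac operator, promoter and CAP binding site, which is consistent with the insert's position. The difference between the full sequence and the stated backbone size suggests an insert of only a few hundred base pairs.

There is no eukaryotic promoter, tag or terminator, so this is a storage and donor vector rather than an expression construct. As a Level 0 part, the coding module is meant to be released by a type IIS restriction enzyme and combined with promoters, tags and terminators in higher-level assemblies. The record does not state the specific enzyme, the overhangs or whether a signal peptide is included.
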