Addgene plasmid #121282: pUC57-Kan_CD156_00131711
Purpose: Level 0 Golden-Gate compatible vector
Depositing lab: Sophien Kamoun. Depositing organization: Sainsbury Laboratory, Norwich. Publication: A Clone Resource of Magnaporthe oryzae Effectors That Share Sequence and Structural Similarities Across Host-Specific Lineages. Petit-Houdenot Y, Langner T, Harant A, Win J, Kamoun S. Mol Plant Microbe Interact. 2020 Aug;33(8):1032-1035. doi: 10.1094/MPMI-03-20-0052-A. Epub 2020 Jun 22. PubMed 32460610.
Backbone
  Vector backbone: pUC57-Kan
  Backbone size w/o insert (bp): 2626
  Vector type: Golden Gate
  Selectable markers: lacZ
Growth in bacteria
  Bacterial resistance: Kanamycin, 50 μg/mL
  Growth temperature: 37°C
  Growth strain: DH5alpha
  Copy number: High Copy
Gene/Insert
  Gene/Insert name: CD156_00131711
  Mutation: Magnaporthe oryzae
  Cloning method: Restriction Enzyme; 5′ cloning site EcoRV (unknown if destroyed); 3′ cloning site EcoRV (unknown if destroyed)
  Sequencing primers: 5′ M13Fw; 3′ M13Rv
Terms and licenses: Academic/Nonprofit Terms; Industry Terms: Not Available to Industry
How to cite: pUC57-Kan_CD156_00131711 was a gift from Sophien Kamoun (Addgene plasmid # 121282 ; http://n2t.net/addgene:121282 ; RRID:Addgene_121282)
