>Addgene plasmid #121282 | pUC57-Kan_CD156_00131711 | depositor partial sequence | sequence record 230816 | CD156_00131711
TTGGTCTCTAATGCAATGTATGGGTGCTTTGGTTCCAGATGATGTTACTAAACCATTGTTGTCTCATAGA
AGATTGATTGTTGGTAGAGAAGCTTCTTTTCCAGGTTATGATTTTGTTTTGAAAGTTGGTGAAGGTTGTA
TTACTACTAAAGTTTCTGGTACTATTCCACCAAATCATCATGTTCATGTTTGGTGGGGTTATCCAATGGC
TATTAGAGGTATTTGTAATGTTTATAATGATAGAACTGTTAATGGTGAATGAGCTTAGAGACCAA
