>Addgene plasmid #121282 | pUC57-Kan_CD156_00131711 | depositor partial sequence | sequence record 230817 | empty_vector
TCGCGCGTTTCGGTGATGACGGTGAAAACCTCTGACACATGCAGCTCCCGGAGACGGTCACAGCTTGTCT
GTAAGCGGATGCCGGGAGCAGACAAGCCCGTCAGGGCGCGTCAGCGGGTGTTGGCGGGTGTCGGGGCTGG
CTTAACTATGCGGCATCAGAGCAGATTGTACTGAGAGTGCACCATATGCGGTGTGAAATACCGCACAGAT
GCGTAAGGAGAAAATACCGCATCAGGCGCCATTCGCCATTCAGGCTGCGCAACTGTTGGGAAGGGCGATC
GGTGCGGGCCTCTTCGCTATTACGCCAGCTGGCGAAAGGGGGATGTGCTGCAAGGCGATTAAGTTGGGTA
ACGCCAGGGTTTTCCCAGTCACGACGTTGTAAAACGACGGCCAGTGAATTGACGCGTATTGGGATATCCC
AATGGCGCGCCGAGCTTGGCTCGAGCATGGTCATAGCTGTTTCCTGTGTGAAATTGTTATCCGCTCACAA
TTCCACACAACATACGAGCCGGAAGCATAAAGTGTAAAGCCTGGGGTGCCTAATGAGTGAGCTAACTCAC
ATTAATTGCGTTGCGCTCACTGCCCGCTTTCCAGTCGGGAAACCTGTCGTGCCAGCTGCATTAATGAATC
GGCCAACGCGCGGGGAGAGGCGGTTTGCGTATTGGGCGCTCTTCCGCTTCCTCGCTCACTGACTCGCTGC
GCTCGGTCGTTCGGCTGCGGCGAGCGGTATCAGCTCACTCAAAGGCGGTAATACGGTTATCCACAGAATC
AGGGGATAACGCAGGAAAGAACATGTGAGCAAAAGGCCAGCAAAAGGCCAGGAACCGTAAAAAGGCCGCG
TTGCTGGCGTTTTTCCATAGGCTCCGCCCCCCTGACGAGCATCACAAAAATCGACGCTCAAGTCAGAGGT
GGCGAAACCCGACAGGACTATAAAGATACCAGGCGTTTCCCCCTGGAAGCTCCCTCGTGCGCTCTCCTGT
TCCGACCCTGCCGCTTACCGGATACCTGTCCGCCTTTCTCCCTTCGGGAAGCGTGGCGCTTTCTCATAGC
TCACGCTGTAGGTATCTCAGTTCGGTGTAGGTCGTTCGCTCCAAGCTGGGCTGTGTGCACGAACCCCCCG
TTCAGCCCGACCGCTGCGCCTTATCCGGTAACTATCGTCTTGAGTCCAACCCGGTAAGACACGACTTATC
GCCACTGGCAGCAGCCACTGGTAACAGGATTAGCAGAGCGAGGTATGTAGGCGGTGCTACAGAGTTCTTG
AAGTGGTGGCCTAACTACGGCTACACTAGAAGAACAGTATTTGGTATCTGCGCTCTGCTGAAGCCAGTTA
CCTTCGGAAAAAGAGTTGGTAGCTCTTGATCCGGCAAACAAACCACCGCTGGTAGCGGTGGTTTTTTTGT
TTGCAAGCAGCAGATTACGCGCAGAAAAAAAGGATCTCAAGAAGATCCTTTGATCTTTTCTACGGGGTCT
GACGCTCAGTGGAACGAAAACTCACGTTAAGGGATTTTGGTCATGAGATTATCAAAAAGGATCTTCACCT
AGATCCTTTTAAATTAAAAATGAAGTTTTAAATCAATCTAAAGTATATATGAGTAAACTTGGTCTGACAG
TTAGAAAAACTCATCGAGCATCAAATGAAACTGCAATTTATTCATATCAGGATTATCAATACCATATTTT
TGAAAAAGCCGTTTCTGTAATGAAGGAGAAAACTCACCGAGGCAGTTCCATAGGATGGCAAGATCCTGGT
ATCGGTCTGCGATTCCGACTCGTCCAACATCAATACAACCTATTAATTTCCCCTCGTCAAAAATAAGGTT
ATCAAGTGAGAAATCACCATGAGTGACGACTGAATCCGGTGAGAATGGCAAAAGTTTATGCATTTCTTTC
CAGACTTGTTCAACAGGCCAGCCATTACGCTCGTCATCAAAATCACTCGCATCAACCAAACCGTTATTCA
TTCGTGATTGCGCCTGAGCGAGACGAAATACGCGATCGCTGTTAAAAGGACAATTACAAACAGGAATCGA
ATGCAACCGGCGCAGGAACACTGCCAGCGCATCAACAATATTTTCACCTGAATCAGGATATTCTTCTAAT
ACCTGGAATGCTGTTTTCCCAGGGATCGCAGTGGTGAGTAACCATGCATCATCAGGAGTACGGATAAAAT
GCTTGATGGTCGGAAGAGGCATAAATTCCGTCAGCCAGTTTAGTCTGACCATCTCATCTGTAACATCATT
GGCAACGCTACCTTTGCCATGTTTCAGAAACAACTCTGGCGCATCGGGCTTCCCATACAATCGATAGATT
GTCGCACCTGATTGCCCGACATTATCGCGAGCCCATTTATACCCATATAAATCAGCATCCATGTTGGAAT
TTAATCGCGGCCTAGAGCAAGACGTTTCCCGTTGAATATGGCTCATACTCTTCCTTTTTCAATATTATTG
AAGCATTTATCAGGGTTATTGTCTCATGAGCGGATACATATTTGAATGTATTTAGAAAAATAAACAAATA
GGGGTTCCGCGCACATTTCCCCGAAAAGTGCCACCTGACGTCTAAGAAACCATTATTATCATGACATTAA
CCTATAAAAATAGGCGTATCACGAGGCCCTTTCGTC
