>Addgene plasmid #121282 | pUC57-Kan_CD156_00131711 | addgene partial sequence | sequence record 238007 | M13-F20 5'-TGTAAAACGACGGCCAGT-3'
TTGGTCTCTAAGCTCATTCACCATTAACAGTTCTATCATTATAAACATTACAAATACCTCTAATAGCCAT
TGGATAACCCCACCAAACATGAACATGATGATTTGGTGGAATAGTACCAGAAACTTTAGTAGTAATACAA
CCTTCACCAACTTTCAAAACAAAATCATAACCTGGAAAAGAAGCTTCTCTACCAACAATCAATCTTCTAT
GAGACAACAATGGTTTAGTAACATCATCTGGAACCAAAGCACCCATACATTGCATTAGAGACCAAGTTCC
ATCCCAATGGCGCGCCGAGCTTGGCTCGAGCATGGTCATAGCTGTTTCCTGTGTGAAATTGTTATCCGCT
CACAATTCCACACAACATACGAGCCGGAAGCATAAAGTGTAAAGCCTGGGGTGCCTAATGAGTGAGCTAA
CTCACATTAATTGCGTTGCGCTCACTGCCCGCTTTCCAGTCGGGAAACCTGTCGTGCCAGCTGCATTAAT
GAATCGGCCAACGCGCGGGGAGAGGCGGTTTGCGTATTGGGCGCTCTTCCGCTTCCTCGCTCACTGACTC
GCTGCGCTCGGTCGTTCGGCTGCGGCGAGCGGTATCAGCTCACTCAAAGGCGGTAATACGGTTATCCACA
GAATCAGGGGATAACGCAGGAAAGAACATGTGAGCAAAAGGCCAGCAAAAGGCCAGGAACCGTAAAAAGG
CCGCGTTGCTGGCGTTTTTCCATAGGCTCCGCCCCCCTGACGAGCATCACAAAAATCGACGCTCAAGTCA
GAGGTGGCGAAACCCGACAGGACTATAAAGATACCAGGCGTTTCCCCCTGGAAGCTCCCTCGTGCGCTCT
CCTGTTCCGACCCTGCCGCTTACCGGATACCTGTCCGCCTTTCTCCCTTCGGGAAGCGTGGCGCTTTCTC
ATAGCTCACGCTGTAGGTATCTCAGTTCGGTGT
